>Addgene plasmid #108300 | pX459V2.0+N497A+Q695A+Q926A | addgene full sequence | sequence record 211077 | Addgene NGS Result
GAGGGCCTATTTCCCATGATTCCTTCATATTTGCATATACGATACAAGGCTGTTAGAGAGATAATTGGAA
TTAATTTGACTGTAAACACAAAGATATTAGTACAAAATACGTGACGTAGAAAGTAATAATTTCTTGGGTA
GTTTGCAGTTTTAAAATTATGTTTTAAAATGGACTATCATATGCTTACCGTAACTTGAAAGTATTTCGAT
TTCTTGGCTTTATATATCTTGTGGAAAGGACGAAACACCGGGTCTTCGAGAAGACCTGTTTTAGAGCTAG
AAATAGCAAGTTAAAATAAGGCTAGTCCGTTATCAACTTGAAAAAGTGGCACCGAGTCGGTGCTTTTTTG
TTTTAGAGCTAGAAATAGCAAGTTAAAATAAGGCTAGTCCGTTTTTAGCGCGTGCGCCAATTCTGCAGAC
AAATGGCTCTAGAGGTACCCGTTACATAACTTACGGTAAATGGCCCGCCTGGCTGACCGCCCAACGACCC
CCGCCCATTGACGTCAATAGTAACGCCAATAGGGACTTTCCATTGACGTCAATGGGTGGAGTATTTACGG
TAAACTGCCCACTTGGCAGTACATCAAGTGTATCATATGCCAAGTACGCCCCCTATTGACGTCAATGACG
GTAAATGGCCCGCCTGGCATTGTGCCCAGTACATGACCTTATGGGACTTTCCTACTTGGCAGTACATCTA
CGTATTAGTCATCGCTATTACCATGGTCGAGGTGAGCCCCACGTTCTGCTTCACTCTCCCCATCTCCCCC
CCCTCCCCACCCCCAATTTTGTATTTATTTATTTTTTAATTATTTTGTGCAGCGATGGGGGCGGGGGGGG
GGGGGGGGCGCGCGCCAGGCGGGGCGGGGGGGGGCGGGGGGGGGGGGGGGGCGGGGCGGAGAGGTGCGGC
GGCAGCCAATCAGAGCGGCGCGCTCCGAAAGTTTCCTTTTATGGCGAGGCGGCGGCGGCGGCGGCCCTAT
AAAAAGCGAAGCGCGCGGCGGGCGGGAGTCGCTGCGCGCTGCCTTCGCCCCGTGCCCCGCTCCGCCGCCG
CCTCGCGCCGCCCGCCCCGGCTCTGACTGACCGCGTTACTCCCACAGGTGAGCGGGCGGGACGGCCCTTC
TCCTCCGGGCTGTAATTAGCTGAGCAAGAGGTAAGGGTTTAAGGGATGGTTGGTTGGTGGGGTATTAATG
TTTAATTACCTGGAGCACCTGCCTGAAATCACTTTTTTTCAGGTTGGACCGGTGCCACCATGGACTATAA
GGACCACGACGGAGACTACAAGGATCATGATATTGATTACAAAGACGATGACGATAAGATGGCCCCAAAG
AAGAAGCGGAAGGTCGGTATCCACGGAGTCCCAGCAGCCGACAAGAAGTACAGCATCGGCCTGGACATCG
GCACCAACTCTGTGGGCTGGGCCGTGATCACCGACGAGTACAAGGTGCCCAGCAAGAAATTCAAGGTGCT
GGGCAACACCGACCGGCACAGCATCAAGAAGAACCTGATCGGAGCCCTGCTGTTCGACAGCGGCGAAACA
GCCGAGGCCACCCGGCTGAAGAGAACCGCCAGAAGAAGATACACCAGACGGAAGAACCGGATCTGCTATC
TGCAAGAGATCTTCAGCAACGAGATGGCCAAGGTGGACGACAGCTTCTTCCACAGACTGGAAGAGTCCTT
CCTGGTGGAAGAGGATAAGAAGCACGAGCGGCACCCCATCTTCGGCAACATCGTGGACGAGGTGGCCTAC
CACGAGAAGTACCCCACCATCTACCACCTGAGAAAGAAACTGGTGGACAGCACCGACAAGGCCGACCTGC
GGCTGATCTATCTGGCCCTGGCCCACATGATCAAGTTCCGGGGCCACTTCCTGATCGAGGGCGACCTGAA
CCCCGACAACAGCGACGTGGACAAGCTGTTCATCCAGCTGGTGCAGACCTACAACCAGCTGTTCGAGGAA
AACCCCATCAACGCCAGCGGCGTGGACGCCAAGGCCATCCTGTCTGCCAGACTGAGCAAGAGCAGACGGC
TGGAAAATCTGATCGCCCAGCTGCCCGGCGAGAAGAAGAATGGCCTGTTCGGAAACCTGATTGCCCTGAG
CCTGGGCCTGACCCCCAACTTCAAGAGCAACTTCGACCTGGCCGAGGATGCCAAACTGCAGCTGAGCAAG
GACACCTACGACGACGACCTGGACAACCTGCTGGCCCAGATCGGCGACCAGTACGCCGACCTGTTTCTGG
CCGCCAAGAACCTGTCCGACGCCATCCTGCTGAGCGACATCCTGAGAGTGAACACCGAGATCACCAAGGC
CCCCCTGAGCGCCTCTATGATCAAGAGATACGACGAGCACCACCAGGACCTGACCCTGCTGAAAGCTCTC
GTGCGGCAGCAGCTGCCTGAGAAGTACAAAGAGATTTTCTTCGACCAGAGCAAGAACGGCTACGCCGGCT
ACATTGACGGCGGAGCCAGCCAGGAAGAGTTCTACAAGTTCATCAAGCCCATCCTGGAAAAGATGGACGG
CACCGAGGAACTGCTCGTGAAGCTGAACAGAGAGGACCTGCTGCGGAAGCAGCGGACCTTCGACAACGGC
AGCATCCCCCACCAGATCCACCTGGGAGAGCTGCACGCCATTCTGCGGCGGCAGGAAGATTTTTACCCAT
TCCTGAAGGACAACCGGGAAAAGATCGAGAAGATCCTGACCTTCCGCATCCCCTACTACGTGGGCCCTCT
GGCCAGGGGAAACAGCAGATTCGCCTGGATGACCAGAAAGAGCGAGGAAACCATCACCCCCTGGAACTTC
GAGGAAGTGGTGGACAAGGGCGCTTCCGCCCAGAGCTTCATCGAGCGGATGACCGCCTTCGATAAGAACC
TGCCCAACGAGAAGGTGCTGCCCAAGCACAGCCTGCTGTACGAGTACTTCACCGTGTATAACGAGCTGAC
CAAAGTGAAATACGTGACCGAGGGAATGAGAAAGCCCGCCTTCCTGAGCGGCGAGCAGAAAAAGGCCATC
GTGGACCTGCTGTTCAAGACCAACCGGAAAGTGACCGTGAAGCAGCTGAAAGAGGACTACTTCAAGAAAA
TCGAGTGCTTCGACTCCGTGGAAATCTCCGGCGTGGAAGATCGGTTCAACGCCTCCCTGGGCACATACCA
CGATCTGCTGAAAATTATCAAGGACAAGGACTTCCTGGACAATGAGGAAAACGAGGACATTCTGGAAGAT
ATCGTGCTGACCCTGACACTGTTTGAGGACAGAGAGATGATCGAGGAACGGCTGAAAACCTATGCCCACC
TGTTCGACGACAAAGTGATGAAGCAGCTGAAGCGGCGGAGATACACCGGCTGGGGCAGGCTGAGCCGGAA
GCTGATCAACGGCATCCGGGACAAGCAGTCCGGCAAGACAATCCTGGATTTCCTGAAGTCCGACGGCTTC
GCCAACAGAAACTTCATGGCGCTGATCCACGACGACAGCCTGACCTTTAAAGAGGACATCCAGAAAGCCC
AGGTGTCCGGCCAGGGCGATAGCCTGCACGAGCACATTGCCAATCTGGCCGGCAGCCCCGCCATTAAGAA
GGGCATCCTGCAGACAGTGAAGGTGGTGGACGAGCTCGTGAAAGTGATGGGCCGGCACAAGCCCGAGAAC
ATCGTGATCGAAATGGCCAGAGAGAACCAGACCACCCAGAAGGGACAGAAGAACAGCCGCGAGAGAATGA
AGCGGATCGAAGAGGGCATCAAAGAGCTGGGCAGCCAGATCCTGAAAGAACACCCCGTGGAAAACACCCA
GCTGCAGAACGAGAAGCTGTACCTGTACTACCTGCAGAATGGGCGGGATATGTACGTGGACCAGGAACTG
GACATCAACCGGCTGTCCGACTACGATGTGGACCATATCGTGCCTCAGAGCTTTCTGAAGGACGACTCCA
TCGACAACAAGGTGCTGACCAGAAGCGACAAGAACCGGGGCAAGAGCGACAACGTGCCCTCCGAAGAGGT
CGTGAAGAAGATGAAGAACTACTGGCGGCAGCTGCTGAACGCCAAGCTGATTACCCAGAGAAAGTTCGAC
AATCTGACCAAGGCCGAGAGAGGCGGCCTGAGCGAACTGGATAAGGCCGGCTTCATCAAGAGACAGCTGG
TGGAAACCCGGGCGATCACAAAGCACGTGGCACAGATCCTGGACTCCCGGATGAACACTAAGTACGACGA
GAATGACAAGCTGATCCGGGAAGTGAAAGTGATCACCCTGAAGTCCAAGCTGGTGTCCGATTTCCGGAAG
GATTTCCAGTTTTACAAAGTGCGCGAGATCAACAACTACCACCACGCCCACGACGCCTACCTGAACGCCG
TCGTGGGAACCGCCCTGATCAAAAAGTACCCTAAGCTGGAAAGCGAGTTCGTGTACGGCGACTACAAGGT
GTACGACGTGCGGAAGATGATCGCCAAGAGCGAGCAGGAAATCGGCAAGGCTACCGCCAAGTACTTCTTC
TACAGCAACATCATGAACTTTTTCAAGACCGAGATTACCCTGGCCAACGGCGAGATCCGGAAGCGGCCTC
TGATCGAGACAAACGGCGAAACCGGGGAGATCGTGTGGGATAAGGGCCGGGATTTTGCCACCGTGCGGAA
AGTGCTGAGCATGCCCCAAGTGAATATCGTGAAAAAGACCGAGGTGCAGACAGGCGGCTTCAGCAAAGAG
TCTATCCTGCCCAAGAGGAACAGCGATAAGCTGATCGCCAGAAAGAAGGACTGGGACCCTAAGAAGTACG
GCGGCTTCGACAGCCCCACCGTGGCCTATTCTGTGCTGGTGGTGGCCAAAGTGGAAAAGGGCAAGTCCAA
GAAACTGAAGAGTGTGAAAGAGCTGCTGGGGATCACCATCATGGAAAGAAGCAGCTTCGAGAAGAATCCC
ATCGACTTTCTGGAAGCCAAGGGCTACAAAGAAGTGAAAAAGGACCTGATCATCAAGCTGCCTAAGTACT
CCCTGTTCGAGCTGGAAAACGGCCGGAAGAGAATGCTGGCCTCTGCCGGCGAACTGCAGAAGGGAAACGA
ACTGGCCCTGCCCTCCAAATATGTGAACTTCCTGTACCTGGCCAGCCACTATGAGAAGCTGAAGGGCTCC
CCCGAGGATAATGAGCAGAAACAGCTGTTTGTGGAACAGCACAAGCACTACCTGGACGAGATCATCGAGC
AGATCAGCGAGTTCTCCAAGAGAGTGATCCTGGCCGACGCTAATCTGGACAAAGTGCTGTCCGCCTACAA
CAAGCACCGGGATAAGCCCATCAGAGAGCAGGCCGAGAATATCATCCACCTGTTTACCCTGACCAATCTG
GGAGCCCCTGCCGCCTTCAAGTACTTTGACACCACCATCGACCGGAAGAGGTACACCAGCACCAAAGAGG
TGCTGGACGCCACCCTGATCCACCAGAGCATCACCGGCCTGTACGAGACACGGATCGACCTGTCTCAGCT
GGGAGGCGACAAAAGGCCGGCGGCCACGAAAAAGGCCGGCCAGGCAAAAAAGAAAAAGGAATTCGGCAGT
GGAGAGGGCAGAGGAAGTCTGCTAACATGCGGTGACGTCGAGGAGAATCCTGGCCCAATGACCGAGTACA
AGCCCACGGTGCGCCTCGCCACCCGCGACGACGTCCCCAGGGCCGTACGCACCCTCGCCGCCGCGTTCGC
CGACTACCCCGCCACGCGCCACACCGTCGATCCGGACCGCCACATCGAGCGGGTCACCGAGCTGCAAGAA
CTCTTCCTCACGCGCGTCGGGCTCGACATCGGCAAGGTGTGGGTCGCGGACGACGGCGCCGCGGTGGCGG
TCTGGACCACGCCGGAGAGCGTCGAAGCGGGGGCGGTGTTCGCCGAGATCGGCCCGCGCATGGCCGAGTT
GAGCGGTTCCCGGCTGGCCGCGCAGCAACAGATGGAAGGCCTCCTGGCGCCGCACCGGCCCAAGGAGCCC
GCGTGGTTCCTGGCCACCGTCGGAGTCTCGCCCGACCACCAGGGCAAGGGTCTGGGCAGCGCCGTCGTGC
TCCCCGGAGTGGAGGCGGCCGAGCGCGCCGGGGTGCCCGCCTTCCTGGAGACCTCCGCGCCCCGCAACCT
CCCCTTCTACGAGCGGCTCGGCTTCACCGTCACCGCCGACGTCGAGGTGCCCGAAGGACCGCGCACCTGG
TGCATGACCCGCAAGCCCGGTGCCTGAGAATTCTAACTAGAGCTCGCTGATCAGCCTCGACTGTGCCTTC
TAGTTGCCAGCCATCTGTTGTTTGCCCCTCCCCCGTGCCTTCCTTGACCCTGGAAGGTGCCACTCCCACT
GTCCTTTCCTAATAAAATGAGGAAATTGCATCGCATTGTCTGAGTAGGTGTCATTCTATTCTGGGGGGTG
GGGTGGGGCAGGACAGCAAGGGGGAGGATTGGGAAGAGAATAGCAGGCATGCTGGGGAGCGGCCGCAGGA
ACCCCTAGTGATGGAGTTGGCCACTCCCTCTCTGCGCGCTCGCTCGCTCACTGAGGCCGGGCGACCAAAG
GTCGCCCGACGCCCGGGCTTTGCCCGGGCGGCCTCAGTGAGCGAGCGAGCGCGCAGCTGCCTGCAGGGGC
GCCTGATGCGGTATTTTCTCCTTACGCATCTGTGCGGTATTTCACACCGCATA
[95 nt withheld, positions 6634-6728]
T
[46 nt withheld, positions 6730-6775]
C
[141 nt withheld, positions 6777-6917]
CCTTTGACGTTGGAGTCCACGTTCTTT
[37 nt withheld, positions 6945-6981]
ACTCTATCTCGGGCTATTCTTTTGATTTATAAGGGATTTTGCCGATTTCGGTCTATTGGTTAAAAAATGA
GCTGATTTAACAAAAATTTAACGCGAATTTTAACAAAATATTAACGTTTACAATTTTATGGTGCACTCTC
AGTACAATCTGCTCTGATGCCGCATAGTTAAGCCAGCCCCGACACCCGCCAACACCCGCTGACGCGCCCT
GACGGGCTTGTCTGCTCCCGGCATCCGCTTACAGACAAGCTGTGACCGTCTCCGGGAGCTGCATGTGTCA
GAGGTTTTCACCGTCATCACCGAAACGCGCGAGACGAAAGGGCCTCGTGATACGCCTATTTTTATAGGTT
AATGTCATGATAATAATGGTTTCTTAGACGTCAGGTGGCACTTTTCGGGGAAATGTGCGCGGAACCCCTA
TTTGTTTATTTTTCTAAATACATTCAAATATGTATCCGCTCATGAGACAATAACCCTGATAAATGCTTCA
ATAATATTGAAAAAGGAAGAGTATGAGTATTCAACATTTCCGTGTCGCCCTTATTCCCTTTTTTGCGGCA
TTTTGCCTTCCTGTTTTTGCTCACCCAGAAACGCTGGTGAAAGTAAAAGATGCTGAAGATCAGTTGGGTG
CACGAGTGGGTTACATCGAACTGGATCTCAACAGCGGTAAGATCCTTGAGAGTTTTCGCCCCGAAGAACG
TTTTCCAATGATGAGCACTTTTAAAGTTCTGCTATGTGGCGCGGTATTATCCCGTATTGACGCCGGGCAA
GAGCAACTCGGTCGCCGCATACACTATTCTCAGAATGACTTGGTTGAGTACTCACCAGTCACAGAAAAGC
ATCTTACGGATGGCATGACAGTAAGAGAATTATGCAGTGCTGCCATAACCATGAGTGATAACACTGCGGC
CAACTTACTTCTGACAACGATCGGAGGACCGAAGGAGCTAACCGCTTTTTTGCACAACATGGGGGATCAT
GTAACTCGCCTTGATCGTTGGGAACCGGAGCTGAATGAAGCCATACCAAACGACGAGCGTGACACCACGA
TGCCTGTAGCAATGGCAACAACGTTGCGCAAACTATTAACTGGCGAACTACTTACTCTAGCTTCCCGGCA
ACAATTAATAGACTGGATGGAGGCGGATAAAGTTGCAGGACCACTTCTGCGCTCGGCCCTTCCGGCTGGC
TGGTTTATTGCTGATAAATCTGGAGCCGGTGAGCGTGGAAGCCGCGGTATCATTGCAGCACTGGGGCCAG
ATGGTAAGCCCTCCCGTATCGTAGTTATCTACACGACGGGGAGTCAGGCAACTATGGATGAACGAAATAG
ACAGATCGCTGAGATAGGTGCCTCACTGATTAAGCATTGGTAACTGTCAGACCAAGTTTACTCATATATA
CTTTAGATTGATTTAAAACTTCATTTTTAATTTAAAAGGATCTAGGTGAAGATCCTTTTTGATAATCTCA
TGACCAAAATCCCTTAACGTGAGTTTTCGTTCCACTGAGCGTCAGACCCCGTAGAAAAGATCAAAGGATC
TTCTTGAGATCCTTTTTTTCTGCGCGTAATCTGCTGCTTGCAAACAAAAAAACCACCGCTACCAGCGGTG
GTTTGTTTGCCGGATCAAGAGCTACCAACTCTTTTTCCGAAGGTAACTGGCTTCAGCAGAGCGCAGATAC
CAAATACTGTTCTTCTAGTGTAGCCGTAGTTAGGCCACCACTTCAAGAACTCTGTAGCACCGCCTACATA
CCTCGCTCTGCTAATCCTGTTACCAGTGGCTGCTGCCAGTGGCGATAAGTCGTGTCTTACCGGGTTGGAC
TCAAGACGATAGTTACCGGATAAGGCGCAGCGGTCGGGCTGAACGGGGGGTTCGTGCACACAGCCCAGCT
TGGAGCGAACGACCTACACCGAACTGAGATACCTACAGCGTGAGCTATGAGAAAGCGCCACGCTTCCCGA
AGGGAGAAAGGCGGACAGGTATCCGGTAAGCGGCAGGGTCGGAACAGGAGAGCGCACGAGGGAGCTTCCA
GGGGGAAACGCCTGGTATCTTTATAGTCCTGTCGGGTTTCGCCACCTCTGACTTGAGCGTCGATTTTTGT
GATGCTCGTCAGGGGGGCGGAGCCTATGGAAAAACGCCAGCAACGCGGCCTTTTTACGGTTCCTGGCCTT
TTGCTGGCCTTTTGCTCACATGT
Features (pLannotate 1.2.2; 18 found; start..end, strand, type, name):
      1..241     +  promoter       U6 promoter: RNA polymerase III promoter for human U6 snRNA
    268..343     +  misc_RNA       gRNA scaffold: guide RNA scaffold for the Streptococcus pyogenes CRISPR/Cas9 system
    350..393     +  misc_RNA       gRNA scaffold (fragment): guide RNA scaffold for the Streptococcus pyogenes CRISPR/Cas9 system
    440..725     +  enhancer       CMV enhancer: human cytomegalovirus immediate early enhancer; contains an 18-bp deletion relative to the standard CMV enhancer
    727..1004    +  promoter       chicken β-actin promoter: No description available
   1005..1232    +  intron         hybrid intron: hybrid between chicken β-actin (CBA) and minute virus of mice (MMV) introns (Gray et al., 2011)
   1370..5470    +  CDS            Cas9: Cas9 (Csn1) endonuclease from the Streptococcus pyogenes Type II CRISPR/Cas system generates RNA-guided double strand breaks in DNA
   5471..5518    +  CDS            nucleoplasmin NLS: bipartite nuclear localization signal from nucleoplasmin
   5588..6187    +  CDS            PuroR (fragment): puromycin N-acetyltransferase; pac from Streptomyces; confers resistance to puromycin
   6221..6332    +  polyA_signal   bGH poly(A) signal: bovine growth hormone polyadenylation signal
   6437..6577    +  repeat_region  AAV2 ITR: inverted terminal repeat of adeno-associated virus serotype 2 inverted
   6582..6633    -  misc_feature   bom (fragment): basis of mobility region from pBR322
   6652..7107    +  rep_origin     f1 ori (sequence partly withheld): f1 bacteriophage origin of replication; arrow indicates direction of (+) strand synthesis
   7108..7157    -  misc_feature   bom (fragment): basis of mobility region from pBR322
   7259..7294    -  CDS            rop (fragment): Rop protein, which maintains plasmids at low copy number; rop
   7389..7493    +  promoter       AmpR promoter: bla
   7494..8354    +  CDS            AmpR: β-lactamase; bla; confers resistance to ampicillin, carbenicillin, and related antibiotics
   8525..9113    +  rep_origin     ori: high-copy-number ColE1/pMB1/pBR322/pUC origin of replication
