[The description below was written by a language model from this plasmid's Addgene catalogue record and pLannotate feature annotations shown in this document.]
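Description:
pX459V2.0+N497A+Q695A+Q926A is an all-in-one mammalian CRISPR expression plasmid of about 9.2 kb. It is derived from the pX459 V2.0 backbone, and its Streptococcus pyogenes Cas9 carries three alanine substitutions (N497A, Q695A and Q926A). It is catalogued as an empty backbone, meaning no targeting spacer has been inserted. In bacteria it is maintained at high copy from a ColE1/pUC-type origin and selected with ampicillin through the β-lactamase gene. An f1 phage origin is also present, and the short bom and rop fragments annotated nearby appear to be backbone remnants.

Two expression units sit in tandem. A human U6 RNA polymerase III promoter lies upstream of the S. pyogenes guide RNA scaffold, separated from it by a short gap; this is the position where a user-supplied guide sequence would be expected to go, and the record lists restriction enzyme cloning as the method. Downstream, a hybrid promoter made of the CMV enhancer, chicken β-actin promoter and a hybrid intron drives the Cas9 coding sequence. Cas9 is followed by a nucleoplasmin bipartite nuclear localization signal, then a puromycin N-acetyltransferase sequence, and the unit ends in a bovine growth hormone polyadenylation signal. The feature table does not annotate the linker between Cas9 and the puromycin marker. However, their placement in a single transcription unit allows transfected cells to be enriched with puromycin. A single AAV2 inverted terminal repeat is annotated after the polyadenylation signal, which would not by itself support AAV packaging.

The associated publication concerns Cas9 variants with improved proof-reading and their effect on homology-directed repair. This suggests the plasmid is meant for genome editing experiments that compare this triple mutant with the parental enzyme.
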