Addgene plasmid #108300: pX459V2.0+N497A+Q695A+Q926A
Purpose: (Empty Backbone) pX459 V2.0 (Plasmid #62988) with the N497A, Q695A, and Q926A mutations
Depositing lab: Yuichiro Miyaoka. Depositing organization: Tokyo Metropolitan Institute of Medical Science. Publication: Clustered regularly interspaced short palindromic repeats (CRISPR)/CRISPR-associated protein 9 with improved proof-reading enhances homology-directed repair. Kato-Inui T, Takahashi G, Hsu S, Miyaoka Y. Nucleic Acids Res. 2018 May 18;46(9):4677-4688. doi: 10.1093/nar/gky264. PubMed 29672770.
Backbone
  Vector backbone: pX459
  Backbone manufacturer: Dr. Feng Zhang's Lab
  Backbone size (bp): 9175
  Vector type: Mammalian Expression, CRISPR
  Selectable markers: Puromycin
Growth in bacteria
  Bacterial resistance: Ampicillin, 100 μg/mL
  Growth temperature: 37°C
  Growth strain: DH5alpha
  Copy number: High Copy
Gene/Insert
  Cloning method: Restriction Enzyme
  Sequencing primers: 5′ ACTATCATATGCTTACCGTAAC
Terms and licenses: Academic/Nonprofit Terms; Industry Terms: Not Available to Industry
How to cite: pX459V2.0+N497A+Q695A+Q926A was a gift from Yuichiro Miyaoka (Addgene plasmid # 108300 ; http://n2t.net/addgene:108300 ; RRID:Addgene_108300)
